>Addgene plasmid #167180 | pLenti-3xFLAG-Puro PAK5 K478R K469R | addgene full sequence | sequence record 333877 | Addgene NGS Result
GCAGAGCGAGGTATGTAGGCGGTGCTACAGAGTTCTTGAAGTGGTGGCCTAACTACGGCTACACTAGAAG
AACAGTATTTGGTATCTGCGCTCTGCTGAAGCCAGTTACCTTCGGAAAAAGAGTTGGTAGCTCTTGATCC
GGCAAACAAACCACCGCTGGTAGCGGTGGTTTTTTTGTTTGCAAGCAGCAGATTACGCGCAGAAAAAAAG
GATCTCAAGAAGATCCTTTGATCTTTTCTACGGGGTCTGACGCTCAGTGGAACGAAAACTCACGTTAAGG
GATTTTGGTCATGAGATTATCAAAAAGGATCTTCACCTAGATCCTTTTAAATTAAAAATGAAGTTTTAAA
TCAATCTAAAGTATATATGAGTAAACTTGGTCTGACAGTTACCAATGCTTAATCAGTGAGGCACCTATCT
CAGCGATCTGTCTATTTCGTTCATCCATAGTTGCCTGACTCCCCGTCGTGTAGATAACTACGATACGGGA
GGGCTTACCATCTGGCCCCAGTGCTGCAATGATACCGCGAGACCCACGCTCACCGGCTCCAGATTTATCA
GCAATAAACCAGCCAGCCGGAAGGGCCGAGCGCAGAAGTGGTCCTGCAACTTTATCCGCCTCCATCCAGT
CTATTAATTGTTGCCGGGAAGCTAGAGTAAGTAGTTCGCCAGTTAATAGTTTGCGCAACGTTGTTGCCAT
TGCTACAGGCATCGTGGTGTCACGCTCGTCGTTTGGTATGGCTTCATTCAGCTCCGGTTCCCAACGATCA
AGGCGAGTTACATGATCCCCCATGTTGTGCAAAAAAGCGGTTAGCTCCTTCGGTCCTCCGATCGTTGTCA
GAAGTAAGTTGGCCGCAGTGTTATCACTCATGGTTATGGCAGCACTGCATAATTCTCTTACTGTCATGCC
ATCCGTAAGATGCTTTTCTGTGACTGGTGAGTACTCAACCAAGTCATTCTGAGAATAGTGTATGCGGCGA
CCGAGTTGCTCTTGCCCGGCGTCAATACGGGATAATACCGCGCCACATAGCAGAACTTTAAAAGTGCTCA
TCATTGGAAAACGTTCTTCGGGGCGAAAACTCTCAAGGATCTTACCGCTGTTGAGATCCAGTTCGATGTA
ACCCACTCGTGCACCCAACTGATCTTCAGCATCTTTTACTTTCACCAGCGTTTCTGGGTGAGCAAAAACA
GGAAGGCAAAATGCCGCAAAAAAGGGAATAAGGGCGACACGGAAATGTTGAATACTCATACTCTTCCTTT
TTCAATATTATTGAAGCATTTATCAGGGTTATTGTCTCATGAGCGGATACATATTTGAATGTATTTAGAA
AAATAAACAAATAGGGGTTCCGCGCACATTTCCCCGAAAAGTGCCACCTGACGTCGACGGATCGGGAGAT
CAACTTGTTTATTGCAGCTTATAATGGTTACAAATAAAGCAATAGCATCACAAATTTCACAAATAAAGCA
TTTTTTTCACTGCATTCTAGTTGTGGTTTGTCCAAACTCATCAATGTATCTTATCATGTCTGGATCAACT
GGATAACTCAAGCTAACCAAAATCATCCCAAACTTCCCACCCCATACCCTATTACCACTGCCAATTACCT
GTGGTTTCATTTACTCTAAACCTGTGATTCCTCTGAATTATTTTCATTTTAAAGAAATTGTATTTGTTAA
ATATGTACTACAAACTTAGTAGTTGGAAGGGCTAATTCACTCCCAAAGAAGACAAGATATCCTTGATCTG
TGGATCTACCACACACAAGGCTACTTCCCTGATTAGCAGAACTACACACCAGGGCCAGGGGTCAGATATC
CACTGACCTTTGGATGGTGCTACAAGCTAGTACCAGTTGAGCCAGATAAGGTAGAAGAGGCCAATAAAGG
AGAGAACACCAGCTTGTTACACCCTGTGAGCCTGCATGGGATGGATGACCCGGAGAGAGAAGTGTTAGAG
TGGAGGTTTGACAGCCGCCTAGCATTTCATCACGTGGCCCGAGAGCTGCATCCGGAGTACTTCAAGAACT
GCTGATATCGAGCTTGCTACAAGGGACTTTCCGCTGGGGACTTTCCAGGGAGGCGTGGCCTGGGCGGGAC
TGGGGAGTGGCGAGCCCTCAGATCCTGCATATAAGCAGCTGCTTTTTGCCTGTACTGGGTCTCTCTGGTT
AGACCAGATCTGAGCCTGGGAGCTCTCTGGCTAACTAGGGAACCCACTGCTTAAGCCTCAATAAAGCTTG
CCTTGAGTGCTTCAAGTAGTGTGTGCCCGTCTGTTGTGTGACTCTGGTAACTAGAGATCCCTCAGACCCT
TTTAGTCAGTGTGGAAAATCTCTAGCAGTGGCGCCCGAACAGGGACTTGAAAGCGAAAGGGAAACCAGAG
GAGCTCTCTCGACGCAGGACTCGGCTTGCTGAAGCGCGCACGGCAAGAGGCGAGGGGCGGCGACTGGTGA
GTACGCCAAAAATTTTGACTAGCGGAGGCTAGAAGGAGAGAGATGGGTGCGAGAGCGTCAGTATTAAGCG
GGGGAGAATTAGATCGCGATGGGAAAAAATTCGGTTAAGGCCAGGGGGAAAGAAAAAATATAAATTAAAA
CATATAGTATGGGCAAGCAGGGAGCTAGAACGATTCGCAGTTAATCCTGGCCTGTTAGAAACATCAGAAG
GCTGTAGACAAATACTGGGACAGCTACAACCATCCCTTCAGACAGGATCAGAAGAACTTAGATCATTATA
TAATACAGTAGCAACCCTCTATTGTGTGCATCAAAGGATAGAGATAAAAGACACCAAGGAAGCTTTAGAC
AAGATAGAGGAAGAGCAAAACAAAAGTAAGACCACCGCACAGCAAGCGGCCGGCCGCTGATCTTCAGACC
TGGAGGAGGAGATATGAGGGACAATTGGAGAAGTGAATTATATAAATATAAAGTAGTAAAAATTGAACCA
TTAGGAGTAGCACCCACCAAGGCAAAGAGAAGAGTGGTGCAGAGAGAAAAAAGAGCAGTGGGAATAGGAG
CTTTGTTCCTTGGGTTCTTGGGAGCAGCAGGAAGCACTATGGGCGCAGCGTCAATGACGCTGACGGTACA
GGCCAGACAATTATTGTCTGGTATAGTGCAGCAGCAGAACAATTTGCTGAGGGCTATTGAGGCGCAACAG
CATCTGTTGCAACTCACAGTCTGGGGCATCAAGCAGCTCCAGGCAAGAATCCTGGCTGTGGAAAGATACC
TAAAGGATCAACAGCTCCTGGGGATTTGGGGTTGCTCTGGAAAACTCATTTGCACCACTGCTGTGCCTTG
GAATGCTAGTTGGAGTAATAAATCTCTGGAACAGATTTGGAATCACACGACCTGGATGGAGTGGGACAGA
GAAATTAACAATTACACAAGCTTAATACACTCCTTAATTGAAGAATCGCAAAACCAGCAAGAAAAGAATG
AACAAGAATTATTGGAATTAGATAAATGGGCAAGTTTGTGGAATTGGTTTAACATAACAAATTGGCTGTG
GTATATAAAATTATTCATAATGATAGTAGGAGGCTTGGTAGGTTTAAGAATAGTTTTTGCTGTACTTTCT
ATAGTGAATAGAGTTAGGCAGGGATATTCACCATTATCGTTTCAGACCCACCTCCCAACCCCGAGGGGAC
CCGACAGGCCCGAAGGAATAGAAGAAGAAGGTGGAGAGAGAGACAGAGACAGATCCATTCGATTAGTGAA
CGGATCGGCACTGCGTGCGCCAATTCTGCAGACAAATGGCAGTATTCATCCACAATTTTAAAAGAAAAGG
GGGGATTGGGGGGTACAGTGCAGGGGAAAGAATAGTAGACATAATAGCAACAGACATACAAACTAAAGAA
TTACAAAAACAAATTACAAAAATTCAAAATTTTCGGGTTTATTACAGGGACAGCAGAGATCCAGTTTGGT
TAGTACCGGGCCCGCTCTAGTCCGGAATCAGTCCTGCTCCTCGGCCACGAAGTGCACGCAGTTGCCGGCC
GGGTCGCGCAGGGCGAACTCCCGCCCCCACGGCTGCTCGCCGATCTCGGTCATGGCCGGCCCGGAGGCGT
CCCGGAAGTTCGTGGACACGACCTCCGACCACTCGGCGTACAGCTCGTCCAGGCCGCGCACCCACACCCA
GGCCAGGGTGTTGTCCGGCACCACCTGGTCCTGGACCGCGCTGATGAACAGGGTCACGTCGTCCCGGACC
ACACCGGCGAAGTCGTCCTCCACGAAGTCCCGGGAGAACCCGAGCCGGTCGGTCCAGAACTCGACCGCTC
CGGCGACGTCGCGCGCGGTGAGCACCGGAACGGCACTGGTCAACTTGGCCATGGTGGCCCTCCTATAGTG
AGTCGTATTATACTATGCCGATATACTATGCCGATGATTAATTGTCAACACGTGCTGCAGGTCCGAGGTT
CTAGGCTGCCACGTCAGACGAAGGGCGCAGCGAGCGTCCTGATCCTTCCGCCCGGACGCTCAGGACAGCG
GCCCGCTGCTCATAAGACTCGGCCTTAGAACCCCAGTATCAGCAGAAGGACATTTTAGGACGGGACTTGG
GTGACTCTAGGGCACTGGTTTTCTTTCCAGAGAGCGGAACAGGCGAGGAAAAGTAGTCCCTTCTCGGCGA
TTCTGCGGAGGGATCTCCGTGGGGCGGTGAACGCCGATGATTATATAAGGACGCGCCGGGTGTGGCACAG
CTAGTTCCGTCGCAGCCGGGATTTGGGTCGCGGTTCTTGTTTGTGGATCGCTGTGATCGTCACTTGGTGA
GTAGCGGGCTGCTGGGCTGGCCGGGGCTTTCGTGGCCGCCGGGCCGCTCGGTGGGACGGAAGCGTGTGGA
GAGACCGCCAAGGGCTGTAGTCTGGGTCCGCGAGCAAGGTTGCCCTGAACTGGGGGTTGGGGGGAGCGCA
GCAAAATGGCGGCTGTTCCCGAGTCTTGAATGGAAGACGCTTGTGAGGCGGGCTGTGAGGTCGTTGAAAC
AAGGTGGGGGGCATGGTGGGCGGCAAGAACCCAAGGTCTTGAGGCCTTCGCTAATGCGGGAAAGCTCTTA
TTCGGGTGAGATGGGCTGGGGCACCATCTGGGGACCCTGACGTGAAGTTTGTCACTGACTGGAGAACTCG
GTTTGTCGTCTGTTGCGGGGGCGGCAGTTATGGCGGTGCCGTTGGGCAGTGCACCCGTACCTTTGGGAGC
GCGCGCCCTCGTCGTGTCGTGACGTCACCCGTTCTGTTGGCTTATAATGCAGGGTGGGGCCACCTGCCGG
TAGGTGTGCGGTAGGCTTTTCTCCGTCGCAGGACGCAGGGTTCGGGCCTAGGGTAGGCTCTCCTGAATCG
ACAGGCGCCGGACCTCTGGTGAGGGGAGGGATAAGTGAGGCGTCAGTTTCTTTGGTCGGTTTTATGTACC
TATCTTCTTAAGTAGCTGAAGCTCCGGTTTTGAACTATGCGCTCGGGGTTGGCGAGTGTGTTTTGTGAAG
TTTTTTAGGCACCTTTTGAAATGTAATCATTTGGGTCAATATGTAATTTTCAGTGTTAGACTAGTAAATT
GTCCGCTAAATTCTGGCCGTTTTTGGCTTTTTTGTTAGACGCTAGCGGATCCATGGACTACAAAGACCAT
GACGGTGATTATAAAGATCATGATATCGATTACAAGGATGACGATGACAAGCTAGCGATGTTTGGGAAGA
AAAAGAAAAAGATTGAAATATCTGGCCCGTCCAACTTTGAACACAGGGTTCATACTGGGTTTGATCCACA
AGAGCAGAAGTTTACCGGCCTTCCCCAGCAGTGGCACAGCCTGTTAGCAGATACGGCCAACAGGCCAAAG
CCTATGGTGGACCCTTCATGCATCACACCCATCCAGCTGGCTCCTATGAAGACAATCGTTAGAGGAAACA
AACCCTGCAAGGAAACCTCCATCAACGGCCTGCTAGAGGATTTTGACAACATCTCGGTGACTCGCTCCAA
CTCCCTAAGGAAAGAAAGCCCACCCACCCCAGATCAGGGAGCCTCCAGCCACGGTCCAGGCCACGCGGAA
GAAAATGGCTTCATCACCTTCTCCCAGTATTCCAGCGAATCCGATACTACTGCTGACTACACGACCGAAA
AGTACAGGGAGAAGAGTCTCTATGGAGATGATCTGGATCCGTATTATAGAGGCAGCCACGCAGCCAAGCA
AAATGGGCACGTAATGAAAATGAAGCACGGGGAGGCCTACTATTCTGAGGTGAAGCCTTTGAAATCCGAT
TTTGCCAGATTTTCTGCCGATTATCACTCACATTTGGACTCACTGAGCAAACCAAGTGAATACAGTGACC
TCAAGTGGGAGTATCAGAGAGCCTCGAGTAGCTCCCCTCTGGATTATTCATTCCAATTCACACCTTCTAG
AACTGCAGGGACCAGCGGGTGCTCCAAGGAGAGCCTGGCGTACAGTGAAAGTGAATGGGGACCCAGCCTG
GATGACTATGACAGGAGGCCAAAGTCTTCGTACCTGAATCAGACAAGCCCTCAGCCCACCATGCGGCAGA
GGTCCAGGTCAGGCTCGGGACTCCAGGAACCGATGATGCCATTTGGAGCAAGTGCATTTAAAACCCATCC
CCAAGGACACTCCTACAACTCCTACACCTACCCTCGCTTGTCCGAGCCCACAATGTGCATTCCAAAGGTG
GATTACGATCGAGCACAGATGGTCCTCAGCCCTCCACTGTCAGGGTCTGACACCTACCCCAGGGGCCCTG
CCAAACTACCTCAAAGTCAAAGCAAATCGGGCTATTCCTCAAGCAGTCACCAGTACCCGTCTGGGTACCA
CAAAGCCACCTTGTACCATCACCCCTCCCTGCAGAGCAGTTCGCAGTACATCTCCACGGCTTCCTACCTG
AGCTCCCTCAGCCTCTCATCCAGCACCTACCCGCCGCCCAGCTGGGGCTCCTCCTCCGACCAGCAGCCCT
CCAGGGTGTCCCATGAACAGTTTCGGGCGGCCCTGCAGCTGGTGGTCAGCCCAGGAGACCCCAGGGAATA
CTTGGCCAACTTTATCAAAATCGGGGAAGGCTCAACCGGCATCGTATGCATCGCCACCGAGAAACACACA
GGGAAACAAGTTGCAGTGAGGAGAATGGACCTCCGGAAGCAACAGAGACGAGAACTGCTTTTCAATGAGG
TCGTGATCATGCGGGATTACCACCATGACAATGTGGTTGACATGTACAGCAGCTACCTTGTCGGCGATGA
GCTCTGGGTGGTCATGGAGTTTCTAGAAGGTGGTGCCTTGACAGACATTGTGACTCACACCAGAATGAAT
GAAGAACAGATAGCTACTGTCTGCCTGTCAGTTCTGAGAGCTCTCTCCTACCTTCATAACCAAGGAGTGA
TTCACAGGGACATAAAAAGTGACTCCATCCTCCTGACAAGCGATGGCCGGATAAAGTTGTCTGATTTTGG
TTTCTGTGCTCAAGTTTCCAAAGAGGTGCCGAAGAGGAAATCATTGGTTGGCACTCCCTACTGGATGGCC
CCTGAGGTGATTTCTAGGCTACCTTATGGGACAGAGGTGGACATCTGGTCCCTCGGGATCATGGTGATAG
AAATGATTGATGGCGAGCCCCCCTACTTCAATGAGCCTCCCCTCCAGGCGATGCGGAGGATCCGGGACAG
TTTACCTCCAAGAGTGAAGGACCTACACAAGGTTTCTTCAGTGCTCCGGGGATTCCTAGACTTGATGTTG
GTGAGGGAGCCCTCTCAGAGAGCAACAGCCCAGGAACTCCTCGGACATCCATTCTTAAAACTAGCAGGTC
CACCGTCTTGCATTGTCCCCCTCATGAGACAATACAGGCATCACTGAATTCTGCAGATATCCAGCACAGT
GGCGGCCGCTCGAGTCTAGAGTTAACGCAAATTCCGCCCCTCTCCCTCCCCCCCCCCCTAACGTTACTGG
CCGAAGCCGCTTGGAATAAGGCCGGTGTGCGTTTGTCTATATGTTATTTTCCACCATATTGCCGTCTTTT
GGCAATGTGAGGGCCCGGAAACCTGGCCCTGTCTTCTTGACGAGCATTCCTAGGGGTCTTTCCCCTCTCG
CCAAAGGAATGCAAGGTCTGTTGAATGTCGTGAAGGAAGCAGTTCCTCTGGAAGCTTCTTGAAGACAAAC
AACGTCTGTAGCGACCCTTTGCAGGCAGCGGAACCCCCCACCTGGCGACAGGTGCCTCTGCGGCCAAAAG
CCACGTGTATAAGATACACCTGCAAAGGCGGCACAACCCCAGTGCCACGTTGTGAGTTGGATAGTTGTGG
AAAGAGTCAAATGGCTCTCCTCAAGCGTATTCAACAAGGGGCTGAAGGATGCCCAGAAGGTACCCCATTG
TATGGGATCTGATCTGGGGCCTCGGTGCACATGCTTTACATGTGTTTAGTCGAGGTTAAAAAAACGTCTA
GGCCCCCCGAACCACGGGGACGTGGTTTTCCTTTGAAAAACACGATAATACCATGGCCACCGAGTACAAG
CCCACGGTGCGCCTCGCCACCCGCGACGACGTCCCCCGGGCCGTACGCACCCTCGCCGCCGCGTTCGCCG
ACTACCCCGCCACGCGCCACACCGTCGACCCGGACCGCCACATCGAGCGGGTCACCGAGCTGCAAGAACT
CTTCCTCACGCGCGTCGGGCTCGACATCGGCAAGGTGTGGGTCGCGGACGACGGCGCCGCGGTGGCGGTC
TGGACCACGCCGGAGAGCGTCGAAGCGGGGGCGGTGTTCGCCGAGATCGGCTCGCGCATGGCCGAGTTGA
GCGGTTCCCGGCTGGCCGCGCAGCAACAGATGGAAGGCCTCCTGGCGCCGCACCGGCCCAAGGAGCCCGC
GTGGTTCCTGGCCACCGTCGGCGTCTCGCCCGACCACCAGGGCAAGGGTCTGGGCAGCGCCGTCGTGCTC
CCCGGAGTGGAGGCGGCCGAGCGCGCTGGGGTGCCCGCCTTCCTGGAGACCTCCGCGCCCCGCAACCTCC
CCTTCTACGAGCGGCTCGGCTTCACCGTCACCGCCGACGTCGAGGTGCCCGAAGGACCGCGCACCTGGTG
CATGACCCGCAAGCCCGGTGCCTGAGTTCGCGTCTGGAACAATCAACCTCTGGATTACAAAATTTGTGAA
AGATTGACTGGTATTCTTAACTATGTTGCTCCTTTTACGCTATGTGGATACGCTGCTTTAATGCCTTTGT
ATCATGCTATTGCTTCCCGTATGGCTTTCATTTTCTCCTCCTTGTATAAATCCTGGTTGCTGTCTCTTTA
TGAGGAGTTGTGGCCCGTTGTCAGGCAACGTGGCGTGGTGTGCACTGTGTTTGCTGACGCAACCCCCACT
GGTTGGGGCATTGCCACCACCTGTCAGCTCCTTTCCGGGACTTTCGCTTTCCCCCTCCCTATTGCCACGG
CGGAACTCATCGCCGCCTGCCTTGCCCGCTGCTGGACAGGGGCTCGGCTGTTGGGCACTGACAATTCCGT
GGTGTTGTCGGGGAAGCTGACGTCCTTTCCATGGCTGCTCGCCTGTGTTGCCACCTGGATTCTGCGCGGG
ACGTCCTTCTGCTACGTCCCTTCGGCCCTCAATCCAGCGGACCTTCCTTCCCGCGGCCTGCTGCCGGCTC
TGCGGCCTCTTCCGCGTCTTCGCCTTCGCCCTCAGACGAGTCGGATCTCCCTTTGGGCCGCCTCCCCGCC
TGGAATTAATTCTGCAGTCGAGACCTAGAAAAACATGGAGCAATCACAAGTAGCAATACAGCAGCTACCA
ATGCTGATTGTGCCTGGCTAGAAGCACAAGAGGAGGAGGAGGTGGGTTTTCCAGTCACACCTCAGGTACC
TTTAAGACCAATGACTTACAAGGCAGCTGTAGATCTTAGCCACTTTTTAAAAGAAAAGAGGGGACTGGAA
GGGCTAATTCACTCCCAACGAAGACAAGATCTGCTTTTTGCTTGTACTGGGTCTCTCTGGTTAGACCAGA
TCTGAGCCTGGGAGCTCTCTGGCTAACTAGGGAACCCACTGCTTAAGCCTCAATAAAGCTTGCCTTGAGT
GCTTCAAGTAGTGTGTGCCCGTCTGTTGTGTGACTCTGGTAACTAGAGATCCCTCAGACCCTTTTAGTCA
GTGTGGAAAATCTCTAGCAGTAGTAGTTCATGTCATCTTATTATTCAGTATTTATAACTTGCAAAGAAAT
GAATATCAGAGAGTGAGAGGCCTTGACATTGTTTAAACCCGCTGATCAGCCTCGACTGTGCCTTCTAGTT
GCCAGCCATCTGTTGTTTGCCCCTCCCCCGTGCCTTCCTTGACCCTGGAAGGTGCCACTCCCACTGTCCT
TTCCTAATAAAATGAGGAAATTGCATCGCATTGTCTGAGTAGGTGTCATTCTATTCTGGGGGGTGGGGTG
GGGCAGGACAGCAAGGGGGAGGATTGGGAAGACAATAGCAGGCATGCTGGGGATGCGGTGGGCTCTATGG
CTTCTGAGGCGGAAAGAACCAGCTGGGGCTCTAGGGGGTATCCCC
[124 nt withheld, positions 10476-10599]
C
[91 nt withheld, positions 10601-10691]
A
[49 nt withheld, positions 10693-10741]
CCTTTGACGTTGGAGTCCACGTTCTTT
[37 nt withheld, positions 10769-10805]
ACCCTATCTCGGTCTATTCTTTTGATTTATAAGGGATTTTGCCGATTTCGGCCTATTGGTTAAAAAATGA
GCTGATTTAACAAAAATTTAACGCGAATTAATTCTGTGGAATGTGTGTCAGTTAGGGTGTGGAAAGTCCC
CAGGCTCCCCAGCAGGCAGAAGTATGCAAAGCATGCATCTCAATTAGTCAGCAACCAGGTGTGGAAAGTC
CCCAGGCTCCCCAGCAGGCAGAAGTATGCAAAGCATGCATCTCAATTAGTCAGCAACCATAGTCCCGCCC
CTAACTCCGCCCATCCCGCCCCTAACTCCGCCCAGTTCCGCCCATTCTCCGCCCCATGGCTGACTAATTT
TTTTTATTTATGCAGAGGCCGAGGCCGCCTCTGCCTCTGAGCTATTCCAGAAGTAGTGAGGAGGCTTTTT
TGGAGGCCTAGGCTTTTGCAAAAAGCTCCCGGGAGCTTGTATATCCATTTTCGGATCTGATCAGCACGTG
ATGAAAAAGCCTGAACTCACCGCGACGTCTGTCGAGAAGTTTCTGATCGAAAAGTTCGACAGCGTCTCCG
ACCTGATGCAGCTCTCGGAGGGCGAAGAATCTCGTGCTTTCAGCTTCGATGTAGGAGGGCGTGGATATGT
CCTGCGGGTAAATAGCTGCGCCGATGGTTTCTACAAAGATCGTTATGTTTATCGGCACTTTGCATCGGCC
GCGCTCCCGATTCCGGAAGTGCTTGACATTGGGGAATTAATTCAGCGAGAGCCTGACCTATTGCATCTCC
CGCCGTGCACAGGGTGTCACGTCGCAAGACCTGCCTGAAACCGAACTGCCCGCTGTTCTGCAGCCGGTCG
CGGAGGCCATGGATGCGATCGCTGCGGCCGATCTTAGCCAGACGAGCGGGTTCGGCCCATTCGGACCGCA
AGGAATCGGTCAATACACTACATGGCGTGATTTCATATGCGCGATTGCTGATCCCCATGTGTATCACTGG
CAAACTGTGATGGACGACACCGTCAGTGCGTCCGTCGCGCAGGCTCTCGATGAGCTGATGCTTTGGGCCG
AGGACTGCCCCGAAGTCCGGCACCTCGTGCACGCGGATTTCGGCTCCAACAATGTCCTGACGGACAATGG
CCGCATAACAGCGGTCATTGACTGGAGCGAGGCGATGTTCGGGGATTCCCAATACGAGGTCGCCAACATC
TTCTTCTGGAGGCCGTGGTTGGCTTGTATGGAGCAGCAGACGCGCTACTTCGAGCGGAGGCATCCGGAGC
TTGCAGGATCGCCGCGGCTCCGGGCGTATATGCTCCGCATTGGTCTTGACCAACTCTATCAGAGCTTGGT
TGACGGCAATTTCGATGATGCAGCTTGGGCGCAGGGTCGATGCGACGCAATCGTCCGATCCGGAGCCGGG
ACTGTCGGGCGTACACAAATCGCCCGCAGAAGCGCGGCCGTCTGGACCGATGGCTGTGTAGAAGTACTCG
CCGATAGTGGAAACCGACGCCCCAGCACTCGTCCGAGGGCAAAGGAATAGCACGTGCTACGAGATTTCGA
TTCCACCGCCGCCTTCTATGAAAGGTTGGGCTTCGGAATCGTTTTCCGGGACGCCGGCTGGATGATCCTC
CAGCGCGGGGATCTCATGCTGGAGTTCTTCGCCCACCCCAACTTGTTTATTGCAGCTTATAATGGTTACA
AATAAAGCAATAGCATCACAAATTTCACAAATAAAGCATTTTTTTCACTGCATTCTAGTTGTGGTTTGTC
CAAACTCATCAATGTATCTTATCATGTCTGTATACCGTCGACCTCTAGCTAGAGCTTGGCGTAATCATGG
TCATAGCTGTTTCCTGTGTGAAATTGTTATCCGCTCACAATTCCACACAACATACGAGCCGGAAGCATAA
AGTGTAAAGCCTGGGGTGCCTAATGAGTGAGCTAACTCACATTAATTGCGTTGCGCTCACTGCCCGCTTT
CCAGTCGGGAAACCTGTCGTGCCAGCTGCATTAATGAATCGGCCAACGCGCGGGGAGAGGCGGTTTGCGT
ATTGGGCGCTCTTCCGCTTCCTCGCTCACTGACTCGCTGCGCTCGGTCGTTCGGCTGCGGCGAGCGGTAT
CAGCTCACTCAAAGGCGGTAATACGGTTATCCACAGAATCAGGGGATAACGCAGGAAAGAACATGTGAGC
AAAAGGCCAGCAAAAGGCCAGGAACCGTAAAAAGGCCGCGTTGCTGGCGTTTTTCCATAGGCTCCGCCCC
CCTGACGAGCATCACAAAAATCGACGCTCAAGTCAGAGGTGGCGAAACCCGACAGGACTATAAAGATACC
AGGCGTTTCCCCCTGGAAGCTCCCTCGTGCGCTCTCCTGTTCCGACCCTGCCGCTTACCGGATACCTGTC
CGCCTTTCTCCCTTCGGGAAGCGTGGCGCTTTCTCATAGCTCACGCTGTAGGTATCTCAGTTCGGTGTAG
GTCGTTCGCTCCAAGCTGGGCTGTGTGCACGAACCCCCCGTTCAGCCCGACCGCTGCGCCTTATCCGGTA
ACTATCGTCTTGAGTCCAACCCGGTAAGACACGACTTATCGCCACTGGCAGCAGCCACTGGTAACAGGAT
TA
Features (pLannotate 1.2.2; 32 found; start..end, strand, type, name):
    389..1249    -  CDS            AmpR: β-lactamase; bla; confers resistance to ampicillin, carbenicillin, and related antibiotics
   1250..1354    -  promoter       AmpR promoter: bla
   1402..1536    +  polyA_signal   SV40 poly(A) signal: SV40 polyadenylation signal
   1703..2032    +  CDS            nef (fragment): NEF_HV1BR - Experimental evidence at protein level: Swiss-Prot protein existence level 1. Extracellular Nef protein targets CD4(+) T-lymphocytes for apoptosis by interacting with CXCR4 surface receptors (PubMed:14990729). From Human immunodeficiency virus type 1 group M subtype B (isolate BRU/LAI) (HIV-1).
   2080..2337    +  LTR            5' LTR (truncated): truncated 5' long terminal repeat (LTR) from HIV-1
   2384..2509    +  misc_feature   HIV-1 Ψ: packaging signal of human immunodeficiency virus type 1
   2493..2831    +  CDS            HIV-1 gag (fragment): gag protein from human immunodeficiency virus 1; gag
   3006..3239    +  misc_feature   RRE: The Rev response element (RRE) of HIV-1 allows for Rev-dependent mRNA export from the nucleus to the cytoplasm.
   3616..3716    +  CDS            Rev (fragment): human immunodeficiency virus 1 (HIV-1) Rev protein; rev; enhances nuclear export of unspliced and incompletely spliced viral mRNAs
   3766..3883    +  misc_feature   cPPT/CTS: central polypurine tract and central termination sequence of HIV-1
   3948..4322    -  CDS            BleoR: antibiotic-binding protein; Sh ble from Streptoalloteichus hindustanus; confers resistance to bleomycin, phleomycin, and Zeocin™
   4342..4389    -  promoter       EM7 promoter: synthetic bacterial promoter&nbsp
   4415..5570    +  promoter       UbC promoter: human ubiquitin C promoter
   5586..5651    +  CDS            3xFLAG: three tandem FLAG® epitope tags, followed by an enterokinase cleavage site
   5658..7814    +  CDS            PAK5: PAK5_HUMAN - Also known as KIAA1264, PAK7. Experimental evidence at protein level: Swiss-Prot protein existence level 1. Serine/threonine protein kinase that plays a role in a variety of different signaling pathways including cytoskeleton regulation, cell migration, proliferation or cell survival. Activation by various effectors including growth factor receptors or active CDC42 and RAC1 results in a conformational change and a subsequent autophosphorylation on several serine and/or threonine residues. Phosphorylates the proto-oncogene RAF1 and stimulates its kinase activity. Promotes cell surv
   7877..8460    +  misc_feature   IRES2: internal ribosome entry site (IRES) of the encephalomyocarditis virus (EMCV)
   8459..9055    +  CDS            PuroR: puromycin N-acetyltransferase; pac from Streptomyces alboniger; confers resistance to puromycin
   9071..9659    +  misc_feature   WPRE: woodchuck hepatitis virus posttranscriptional regulatory element
   9676..9864    +  CDS            nef (fragment): NEF_HV1Z2 - Experimental evidence at protein level: Swiss-Prot protein existence level 1. Extracellular Nef protein targets CD4(+) T-lymphocytes for apoptosis by interacting with CXCR4 surface receptors. From Human immunodeficiency virus type 1 group M subtype D (isolate Z2/CDC-Z34) (HIV-1).
   9866..10099   +  LTR            3' LTR (ΔU3): self-inactivating 3' long terminal repeat (LTR) from HIV-1
  10206..10430   +  polyA_signal   bGH poly(A) signal: bovine growth hormone polyadenylation signal
  10434..10455   +  promoter       SV40 promoter (fragment): SV40 enhancer and early promoter
  10476..10904   +  rep_origin     f1 ori (sequence partly withheld): f1 bacteriophage origin of replication; arrow indicates direction of (+) strand synthesis
  10918..11247   +  promoter       SV40 promoter: SV40 enhancer and early promoter
  11296..12325   +  CDS            HygR (fragment): aminoglycoside phosphotransferase from E. coli; aph(4)-Ia; confers resistance to hygromycin
  12335..12460   +  CDS            ble (fragment): BLE_KLEPN - Experimental evidence at protein level: Swiss-Prot protein existence level 1. Binding protein with a strong affinity to the bleomycin family of antibiotics. Binds to CL990; an antimitotic-antibiotic compound. From Klebsiella pneumoniae.
  12455..12576   +  polyA_signal   SV40 poly(A) signal: SV40 polyadenylation signal
  12647..12669   -  protein_bind   lac operator (fragment): The lac repressor binds to the lac operator to inhibit transcription in E. coli. This inhibition can be relieved by adding lactose or isopropyl-β-D-thiogalactopyranoside (IPTG). lac repressor encoded by lacI
  12673..12703   -  promoter       lac promoter: promoter for the E. coli lac operon
  12718..12739   -  protein_bind   CAP binding site: CAP binding activates transcription in the presence of cAMP. E. coli catabolite activator protein
  12752..12844   -  CDS            lacI (fragment): lac repressor; lacI; The lac repressor binds to the lac operator to inhibit transcription in E. coli. This inhibition can be relieved by adding lactose or isopropyl-β-D-thiogalactopyranoside (IPTG).
  13027..218     -  rep_origin     ori (across the origin): high-copy-number ColE1/pMB1/pBR322/pUC origin of replication
