[The description below was written by a language model from this plasmid's Addgene catalogue record and pLannotate feature annotations shown in this document.]
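Description:
pLenti-3xFLAG-Puro PAK5 K478R K469R is an HIV-1-based lentiviral transfer plasmid of about 13.4 kb, built on the p-Lenti-puro backbone, for stable expression of a mutant human PAK5 (also called PAK7) in mammalian cells. In bacteria it replicates from a high-copy ColE1/pUC-type origin and is selected with ampicillin through the β-lactamase gene; an f1 origin is also present.

The viral region runs from a truncated 5' LTR through the Ψ packaging signal, a gag fragment, the Rev response element and the cPPT/CTS to a U3-deleted 3' LTR. This makes it a self-inactivating design in which the integrated provirus lacks LTR promoter activity. Within this region the human ubiquitin C (UbC) promoter drives a single bicistronic transcript. An N-terminal 3xFLAG epitope is followed by the PAK5 coding sequence, then an EMCV IRES directs translation of puromycin N-acetyltransferase, so puromycin-resistant cells should also express the tagged kinase. A WPRE downstream enhances transcript expression. The two lysine-to-arginine substitutions are named in the record, but their functional consequence is not stated there.

The annotation also detects an EM7-driven bleomycin/Zeocin resistance gene in reverse orientation upstream of the UbC promoter. Outside the LTRs there is an SV40 promoter with a hygromycin resistance fragment and a ble fragment. The catalogue lists only puromycin as the mammalian marker, so these appear to be backbone carry-overs. The associated publication examined melanoma-associated PAK5 mutants and how they direct kinase activity toward mitogenic signalling. The FLAG tag allows detection or immunoprecipitation of the expressed protein in transduced cells.
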