Addgene plasmid #167180: pLenti-3xFLAG-Puro PAK5 K478R K469R
Purpose: puromycin resistant lentiviral vector for expression of PAK5 K478R K469R
Depositing lab: Christin Burd. Depositing organization: Ohio State University. Publication: Melanoma-associated mutants within the serine-rich domain of PAK5 direct kinase activity to mitogenic pathways. LaPak KM, Vroom DC, Garg AA, Guan X, Hays JL, Song JW, Burd CE. Oncotarget. 2018 May 22;9(39):25386-25401. doi: 10.18632/oncotarget.25356. eCollection 2018 May 22. PubMed 29875996.
Backbone
  Vector backbone: p-Lenti-puro
  Vector type: Mammalian Expression, Lentiviral
  Selectable markers: Puromycin
Growth in bacteria
  Bacterial resistance: Ampicillin, 100 μg/mL
  Growth temperature: 37°C
  Growth strain: NEB Stable
  Copy number: High Copy
Gene/Insert
  Gene/Insert name: PAK5 K478R K469R (alt name: PAK7 K478R K469R)
  Species: H. sapiens (human)
  Promoter: UBC
  Cloning method: Gibson Cloning
  Sequencing primers: 5′ GTAAATTGTCCGCTAAATTCTGGCCGTT; 3′ CACACCGGCCTTATTCCAAGCG
Resource information
  A portion of this plasmid was derived from a plasmid made by: pDEST-PAK5 was kindly provided by Dr. J. Brognard
Terms and licenses: Academic/Nonprofit Terms; Industry Terms: Not Available to Industry
How to cite: pLenti-3xFLAG-Puro PAK5 K478R K469R was a gift from Christin Burd (Addgene plasmid # 167180 ; http://n2t.net/addgene:167180 ; RRID:Addgene_167180)
